Addgene plasmid #243081: AiP20006 - pAAV-AiE2643m-minBG-SYFP2-WPRE3-BGHpA
Purpose: AiE2643m is an enhancer sequence designed to drive AAV-mediated transgene expression in specific population sof brain cells.
Depositing lab: Allen Institute for Brain Science & Bosiljka Tasic. Depositing organization: Allen Institute.
Backbone
  Vector backbone: pAAV2
  Vector type: AAV
Growth in bacteria
  Bacterial resistance: Ampicillin, 100 μg/mL
  Growth temperature: 37°C
  Growth strain: NEB Stable
  Copy number: High Copy
Gene/Insert
  Gene/Insert name: SYFP2
  Species: Synthetic
  Cloning method: Gibson Cloning
Terms and licenses: Academic/Nonprofit Terms; Industry Terms: Not Available to Industry
How to cite: AiP20006 - pAAV-AiE2643m-minBG-SYFP2-WPRE3-BGHpA was a gift from Allen Institute for Brain Science & Bosiljka Tasic (Addgene plasmid # 243081 ; http://n2t.net/addgene:243081 ; RRID:Addgene_243081)
