[The description below was written by a language model from this plasmid's Addgene catalogue record and pLannotate feature annotations shown in this document.]
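Description:
AiP20006 - pAAV-AiE2643m-minBG-SYFP2-WPRE3-BGHpA is an AAV transfer (genome) plasmid built on a pAAV2 backbone, about 4.7 kb in total, intended for packaging an enhancer-driven fluorescent reporter into recombinant adeno-associated virus. In bacteria it is maintained as a high-copy plasmid through a ColE1/pUC-type origin and selected with ampicillin via the β-lactamase gene and its native promoter. An f1 phage origin is also present, along with small remnants of pBR322 bom and rop sequences that are backbone leftovers. The annotation finds one complete AAV2 inverted terminal repeat and only short fragments of the other, which may simply reflect how difficult these repeats are to sequence and annotate. The ITRs are the cis elements needed for replication and encapsidation of the intervening cassette.

Between the ITRs lies a single expression cassette. According to the construct name, the enhancer AiE2643m sits upstream of a minimal beta-globin promoter (minBG). Neither element is annotated in the feature table, but an unannotated stretch between the SYFP2 coding sequence and the fragmentary ITR is where they would be expected. The minimal promoter provides little activity on its own, so expression depends on the enhancer, which the record describes as designed to drive AAV-mediated transgene expression in specific populations of brain cells; the record does not state which populations. The payload is SYFP2, a rapidly maturing monomeric yellow fluorescent protein, followed by WPRE3, a shortened woodchuck posttranscriptional regulatory element (detected as two WPRE fragments) that boosts transcript expression, and the bovine growth hormone polyadenylation signal. The construct is used to label and evaluate enhancer-defined brain cell types after viral delivery.
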