Features (pLannotate 1.2.2; 14 found; start..end, strand, type, name):
    199..250     +  misc_feature   bom (fragment): basis of mobility region from pBR322
    255..395     -  repeat_region  AAV2 ITR: inverted terminal repeat of adeno-associated virus serotype 2 inverted
    513..624     -  polyA_signal   bGH poly(A) signal: bovine growth hormone polyadenylation signal
    641..721     -  misc_feature   WPRE (fragment): woodchuck hepatitis virus posttranscriptional regulatory element
    727..884     -  misc_feature   WPRE (fragment): woodchuck hepatitis virus posttranscriptional regulatory element
    924..1640    -  CDS            SYFP2: SYFP2 is a basic (constitutively fluorescent) yellow fluorescent protein published in 2006, derived from Aequorea victoria. It is reported to be a very rapidly-maturing monomer with moderate acid sensitivity.
   2272..2299    -  repeat_region  AAV2 ITR (fragment): inverted terminal repeat of adeno-associated virus serotype 2 inverted
   2328..2355    -  repeat_region  AAV2 ITR (fragment): inverted terminal repeat of adeno-associated virus serotype 2 inverted
   2428..3016    -  rep_origin     ori: high-copy-number ColE1/pMB1/pBR322/pUC origin of replication
   3187..4047    -  CDS            AmpR: β-lactamase; bla; confers resistance to ampicillin, carbenicillin, and related antibiotics
   4048..4152    -  promoter       AmpR promoter: bla
   4247..4282    +  CDS            rop (fragment): Rop protein, which maintains plasmids at low copy number; rop
   4384..4433    +  misc_feature   bom (fragment): basis of mobility region from pBR322
   4434..180     -  rep_origin     f1 ori (across the origin) (sequence partly withheld): f1 bacteriophage origin of replication; arrow indicates direction of (+) strand synthesis
>Addgene plasmid #243081 | AiP20006 - pAAV-AiE2643m-minBG-SYFP2-WPRE3-BGHpA | addgene full sequence | sequence record 492117 | Addgene NGS Result
[55 nt withheld, positions 1-55]
G
[46 nt withheld, positions 57-102]
A
[95 nt withheld, positions 104-198]
TATGCGGTGTGAAATACCGCACAGATGCGTAAGGAGAAAATACCGCATCAGGCGCCCCTGCAGGCAGCTG
CGCGCTCGCTCGCTCACTGAGGCCGCCCGGGCAAAGCCCGGGCGTCGGGCGACCTTTGGTCGCCCGGCCT
CAGTGAGCGAGCGAGCGCGCAGAGAGGGAGTGGCCAACTCCATCACTAGGGGTTCCTGCGGCCGCTCGGT
CCGCACGTGAGATCTCATGCCTGCTATTGTCTTCCCAATCCTCCCCCTTGCTGTCCTGCCCCACCCCACC
CCCCAGAATAGAATGACACCTACTCAGACAATGCGATGCAATTTCCTCATTTTATTAGGAAAGGACAGTG
GGAGTGGCACCTTCCAGGGTCAAGGAAGGCACGGGGGAGGGGCAAACAACAGATGGCTGGCAACTAGAAG
GCACAGTCGAAGATCTCTCGAGCCACGGAATTGTCAGTGCCCAACAGCCGAGCCCCTGTCCAGCAGCGGG
CAAGGCAGGCGGCGATGAGTTCCGCCGTGGCAAGAACTAACCAGGATTTATACAAGGAGGAGAAAATGAA
AGCCATACGGGAAGCAATAGCATGATACAAAGGCATTAAAGCAGCGTATCCACATAGCGTAAAAGGAGCA
ACATAGTTAAGAATACCAGTCAATCTTTCACAAATTTTGTAATCCAGAGGTTGATTATGATATCGAATTC
GCGGCCGCGGCGCGCCGTCGACTTACTTGTACAGCTCGTCCATGCCGAGAGTGATCCCGGCGGCGGTCAC
GAACTCCAGCAGGACCATGTGATCGCGCTTCTCGTTGGGGTCTTTGCTCAGCTTGGACTGGTAGCTCAGG
TAGTGGTTGTCGGGCAGCAGCACGGGGCCGTCGCCGATGGGGGTGTTCTGCTGGTAGTGGTCGGCGAGCT
GCACGCCGCCGTCCTCGATGTTGTGGCGGATCTTGAAGTTGGCCTTGATGCCGTTCTTCTGCTTGTCGGC
GGTGATATAGACGTTGTGGCTGTTGTAGTTGTACTCCAGCTTGTGCCCCAGGATGTTGCCGTCCTCCTTG
AAGTCGATGCCCTTCAGCTCGATGCGGTTCACCAGGGTGTCGCCCTCGAACTTCACCTCGGCGCGGGTCT
TGTAGTTGCCGTCGTCCTTGAAGAAGATGGTGCGCTCCTGGACGTAGCCTTCGGGCATGGCGGACTTGAA
GAAGTCGTGCTGCTTCATGTGGTCGGGGTAGCGGGCGAAGCACTGCACGCCGTAGCCCAGGGTGGTCACG
AGGGTGGGCCAGGGCACGGGCAGCTTGCCGGTGGTGCAGATCAGCTTCAGGGTCAGCTTGCCGTAGGTGG
CATCGCCCTCGCCCTCGCCGGACACGCTGAACTTGTGGCCGTTTACGTCGCCGTCCAGCTCGACCAGGAT
GGGCACCACCCCGGTGAACAGCTCCTCGCCCTTGCTCACCATGGTGGCGACCGGTAGCGCTAGCTTCGAA
AGATCTGGATCCCAGAAGCAAATGTAAGCAATAGATGGCTCTGCCCTGACTTTTATGCCCAGCCCGAGCT
CCGCCGGCGTTCTTCTTAGCTTCCAAGATGATCGACCCAAATCTGAGCCTCATTACAGTGCCTTAGAGGT
GCCGAGGACTATGCCCTTTCTCCCTTGGAGAAGTACGATGGCTGCGAGCAAGGCTCCCAGGACCAAACTG
TATTCAAACCCTGGCTCTACCACTTTCAAGGTACATGGCTTTGTGGTGGTATTTCCATTCCTCTGCGTCC
CAGCTCCCTGCTTCAAACTGGAGATATTAATAGGACCTACGTCACAAGGCTCTTTTCAGGATTTAGTGAG
ATAGCACAGGTGAATTCCTTCGCACACAGGAAGAACTCAGTAAACTCAGCTATAATCACTGAGCCTCACT
CCAGTCTCGCAATGTTTATTTACATTTTCCTTGGTCCTGGTTCTTTATCCTTACTGATATTTTAACATTG
TTTATGGTTTCTGCTTCGGTGGTAAGCCACCTCAGATCCTTTGTGGATTAGGGTAGGTTATAAAACGCGT
GCGGCCGCAGGAACCCCTAGTGATGGAGTTGGCCACTCCCTCTCTGCGCGCTCGCTCGCTCACTGAGGCC
GGGCGACCAAAGGTCGCCCGACGCCCGGGCGGCCTCAGTGAGCGAGCGAGCGCGCAGCTGCCTGCAGGAC
ATGTGAGCAAAAGGCCAGCAAAAGGCCAGGAACCGTAAAAAGGCCGCGTTGCTGGCGTTTTTCCATAGGC
TCCGCCCCCCTGACGAGCATCACAAAAATCGACGCTCAAGTCAGAGGTGGCGAAACCCGACAGGACTATA
AAGATACCAGGCGTTTCCCCCTGGAAGCTCCCTCGTGCGCTCTCCTGTTCCGACCCTGCCGCTTACCGGA
TACCTGTCCGCCTTTCTCCCTTCGGGAAGCGTGGCGCTTTCTCATAGCTCACGCTGTAGGTATCTCAGTT
CGGTGTAGGTCGTTCGCTCCAAGCTGGGCTGTGTGCACGAACCCCCCGTTCAGCCCGACCGCTGCGCCTT
ATCCGGTAACTATCGTCTTGAGTCCAACCCGGTAAGACACGACTTATCGCCACTGGCAGCAGCCACTGGT
AACAGGATTAGCAGAGCGAGGTATGTAGGCGGTGCTACAGAGTTCTTGAAGTGGTGGCCTAACTACGGCT
ACACTAGAAGAACAGTATTTGGTATCTGCGCTCTGCTGAAGCCAGTTACCTTCGGAAAAAGAGTTGGTAG
CTCTTGATCCGGCAAACAAACCACCGCTGGTAGCGGTGGTTTTTTTGTTTGCAAGCAGCAGATTACGCGC
AGAAAAAAAGGATCTCAAGAAGATCCTTTGATCTTTTCTACGGGGTCTGACGCTCAGTGGAACGAAAACT
CACGTTAAGGGATTTTGGTCATGAGATTATCAAAAAGGATCTTCACCTAGATCCTTTTAAATTAAAAATG
AAGTTTTAAATCAATCTAAAGTATATATGAGTAAACTTGGTCTGACAGTTACCAATGCTTAATCAGTGAG
GCACCTATCTCAGCGATCTGTCTATTTCGTTCATCCATAGTTGCCTGACTCCCCGTCGTGTAGATAACTA
CGATACGGGAGGGCTTACCATCTGGCCCCAGTGCTGCAATGATACCGCGAGACCCACGCTCACCGGCTCC
AGATTTATCAGCAATAAACCAGCCAGCCGGAAGGGCCGAGCGCAGAAGTGGTCCTGCAACTTTATCCGCC
TCCATCCAGTCTATTAATTGTTGCCGGGAAGCTAGAGTAAGTAGTTCGCCAGTTAATAGTTTGCGCAACG
TTGTTGCCATTGCTACAGGCATCGTGGTGTCACGCTCGTCGTTTGGTATGGCTTCATTCAGCTCCGGTTC
CCAACGATCAAGGCGAGTTACATGATCCCCCATGTTGTGCAAAAAAGCGGTTAGCTCCTTCGGTCCTCCG
ATCGTTGTCAGAAGTAAGTTGGCCGCAGTGTTATCACTCATGGTTATGGCAGCACTGCATAATTCTCTTA
CTGTCATGCCATCCGTAAGATGCTTTTCTGTGACTGGTGAGTACTCAACCAAGTCATTCTGAGAATAGTG
TATGCGGCGACCGAGTTGCTCTTGCCCGGCGTCAATACGGGATAATACCGCGCCACATAGCAGAACTTTA
AAAGTGCTCATCATTGGAAAACGTTCTTCGGGGCGAAAACTCTCAAGGATCTTACCGCTGTTGAGATCCA
GTTCGATGTAACCCACTCGTGCACCCAACTGATCTTCAGCATCTTTTACTTTCACCAGCGTTTCTGGGTG
AGCAAAAACAGGAAGGCAAAATGCCGCAAAAAAGGGAATAAGGGCGACACGGAAATGTTGAATACTCATA
CTCTTCCTTTTTCAATATTATTGAAGCATTTATCAGGGTTATTGTCTCATGAGCGGATACATATTTGAAT
GTATTTAGAAAAATAAACAAATAGGGGTTCCGCGCACATTTCCCCGAAAAGTGCCACCTGACGTCTAAGA
AACCATTATTATCATGACATTAACCTATAAAAATAGGCGTATCACGAGGCCCTTTCGTCTCGCGCGTTTC
GGTGATGACGGTGAAAACCTCTGACACATGCAGCTCCCGGAGACGGTCACAGCTTGTCTGTAAGCGGATG
CCGGGAGCAGACAAGCCCGTCAGGGCGCGTCAGCGGGTGTTGGCGGGTGTCGGGGCTGGCTTAACTATGC
GGCATCAGAGCAGATTGTACTGAGAGTGCACCATAAAATTGTAAACGTTAATATTTTGTTAAAATTCGCG
TTAAATTTTTGTTAAATCAGCTCATTTTTTAACCAATAGACCGAAATCGGCAAAATCCCTTATAAATCAA
AAGAATAGCCCGAGATAGAGT
[37 nt withheld, positions 4560-4596]
AAAGAACGTGGACTCCAACGTCAAAGG
[86 nt withheld, positions 4624-4709]
